>Addgene plasmid #111375 | pLV CMV-TERRA | depositor full sequence | sequence record 209226 | pLV CMV-TERRA sequence 7899 bps
AATGTAGTCTTATGCAATACTCTTGTAGTCTTGCAACATGGTAACGATGAGTTAGCAACATGCCTTACAA
GGAGAGAAAAAGCACCGTGCATGCCGATTGGTGGAAGTAAGGTGGTACGATCGTGCCTTATTAGGAAGGC
AACAGACGGGTCTGACATGGATTGGACGAACCACTGAATTGCCGCATTGCAGAGATATTGTATTTAAGTG
CCTAGCTCGATACATAAACGGGTCTCTCTGGTTAGACCAGATCTGAGCCTGGGAGCTCTCTGGCTAACTA
GGGAACCCACTGCTTAAGCCTCAATAAAGCTTGCCTTGAGTGCTTCAAGTAGTGTGTGCCCGTCTGTTGT
GTGACTCTGGTAACTAGAGATCCCTCAGACCCTTTTAGTCAGTGTGGAAAATCTCTAGCAGTGGCGCCCG
AACAGGGACTTGAAAGCGAAAGGGAAACCAGAGGAGCTCTCTCGACGCAGGACTCGGCTTGCTGAAGCGC
GCACGGCAAGAGGCGAGGGGCGGCGACTGGTGAGTACGCCAAAAATTTTGACTAGCGGAGGCTAGAAGGA
GAGAGATGGGTGCGAGAGCGTCAGTATTAAGCGGGGGAGAATTAGATCGCGATGGGAAAAAATTCGGTTA
AGGCCAGGGGGAAAGAAAAAATATAAATTAAAACATATAGTATGGGCAAGCAGGGAGCTAGAACGATTCG
CAGTTAATCCTGGCCTGTTAGAAACATCAGAAGGCTGTAGACAAATACTGGGACAGCTACAACCATCCCT
TCAGACAGGATCAGAAGAACTTAGATCATTATATAATACAGTAGCAACCCTCTATTGTGTGCATCAAAGG
ATAGAGATAAAAGACACCAAGGAAGCTTTAGACAAGATAGAGGAAGAGCAAAACAAAAGTAAGACCACCG
CACAGCAAGCGGCCGCTGATCTTCAGACCTGGAGGAGGAGATATGAGGGACAATTGGAGAAGTGAATTAT
ATAAATATAAAGTAGTAAAAATTGAACCATTAGGAGTAGCACCCACCAAGGCAAAGAGAAGAGTGGTGCA
GAGAGAAAAAAGAGCAGTGGGAATAGGAGCTTTGTTCCTTGGGTTCTTGGGAGCAGCAGGAAGCACTATG
GGCGCAGCGTCAATGACGCTGACGGTACAGGCCAGACAATTATTGTCTGGTATAGTGCAGCAGCAGAACA
ATTTGCTGAGGGCTATTGAGGCGCAACAGCATCTGTTGCAACTCACAGTCTGGGGCATCAAGCAGCTCCA
GGCAAGAATCCTGGCTGTGGAAAGATACCTAAAGGATCAACAGCTCCTGGGGATTTGGGGTTGCTCTGGA
AAACTCATTTGCACCACTGCTGTGCCTTGGAATGCTAGTTGGAGTAATAAATCTCTGGAACAGATTTGGA
ATCACACGACCTGGATGGAGTGGGACAGAGAAATTAACAATTACACAAGCTTAATACACTCCTTAATTGA
AGAATCGCAAAACCAGCAAGAAAAGAATGAACAAGAATTATTGGAATTAGATAAATGGGCAAGTTTGTGG
AATTGGTTTAACATAACAAATTGGCTGTGGTATATAAAATTATTCATAATGATAGTAGGAGGCTTGGTAG
GTTTAAGAATAGTTTTTGCTGTACTTTCTATAGTGAATAGAGTTAGGCAGGGATATTCACCATTATCGTT
TCAGACCCACCTCCCAACCCCGAGGGGACCCGACAGGCCCGAAGGAATAGAAGAAGAAGGTGGAGAGAGA
GACAGAGACAGATCCATTCGATTAGTGAACGGATCTCGACGGTATCGATAAGCTTGGGAGTTCCGCGTTA
CATAACTTACGGTAAATGGCCCGCCTGGCTGACCGCCCAACGACCCCCGCCCATTGACGTCAATAATGAC
GTATGTTCCCATAGTAACGCCAATAGGGACTTTCCATTGACGTCAATGGGTGGAGTATTTACGGTAAACT
GCCCACTTGGCAGTACATCAAGTGTATCATATGCCAAGTACGCCCCCTATTGACGTCAATGACGGTAAAT
GGCCCGCCTGGCATTATGCCCAGTACATGACCTTATGGGACTTTCCTACTTGGCAGTACATCTACGTATT
AGTCATCGCTATTACCATGGTGATGCGGTTTTGGCAGTACATCAATGGGCGTGGATAGCGGTTTGACTCA
CGGGGATTTCCAAGTCTCCACCCCATTGACGTCAATGGGAGTTTGTTTTGGCACCAAAATCAACGGGACT
TTCCAAAATGTCGTAACAACTCCGCCCCATTGACGCAAATGGGCGGTAGGCGTGTACGGTGGGAGGTCTA
TATAAGCAGAGCTCGTTTAGTGAACCGTCAGATCGCCTGGAGACGCCATCCACGCTGTTTTGACCTCCAT
AGAAGACACCGACTCTAGAGGATCCACTAGTCCAGTGTGGTGGAATTCTGCAGATATCAACAAGTTTGTA
CAAAAAAGCAGGCTTTAAAGGAACCAATTCAGTCGATCGACTGGATCCGAATTCCGCGGAATTCCGGTTG
GGGTTGGGGTTGGGGTTGGGGTTGGGGTTAGGGTTGGGGTTAGGGTTAGCGTTAGGGTTAGGGTTAGGGT
TGGGGTTAGGGTTAGGGTTAGGGTTAGGGTTAGGGTTAGGGTTAGGGTTAGGGTTAGGGTTAGGGTTAGG
GTTAGGGTTAGGGTTAGGGTTAGGGTTAGGGTTAGGGTTAGGGTTAGGGTTAGGGTTAGGGTTAGGGTTA
GGGTTAGGGTTAGGGTTAGGGTTAGGGTTAGGGTTAGGGTTAGGGTTAGGGTTAGGGTTAGGGTTAGGGT
TAGGGTTAGGGTTAGGGTTAGGGTTAGGGTTAGGGTTAGGGTTAGGGTTAGGGTTAGGGTTAGGGTTAGG
GTTAGGGTTAGGGTTAGGGTTAGGGTTAGGGTTAGGGTTAGGGTTAGGGTTAGGGTTAGGGTTAGGGTTA
GGGTTAGGGTTAGGGTTAGGGTTAGGGTTAGGGTTAGGGTTAGGGTTAGGGTTAGGGTTAGGGTTAGGGT
TAGGGTTAGGGTTAGGGTTAGGGTTAGGGTTAGGGTTAGGGTTAGGGTTAGGGTTAGGGTTAGGGTTAGG
GTTAGGGTTAGGGTTAGGGTTAGGGTTAGGGTTAGGGTTAGGGTTAGGGTTAGGGTTAGGGTTAGGGTTA
GGGTTAGGGTTAGGGTTAGGGTTAGGGTTAGGGTTAGGGTTAGGGTTAGGGTTAGGGTTAGGGTTAGGGT
TAGGGTTAGGGTTAGGGTTAGGGTTAGGGTTAGGGTTAGGGTTAGGGTTAGGGTTAGGGTTAGGGTTAGG
GTTAGGGTTAGGGTTAGGGTTAGGGTTAGGGTTCGGAATTCATCGATGATATCAGATCGACAATTCCACT
TTTTTTAATTCTCGAGATATCTAGACCCAGCTTTCTTGTACAAAGTGGTTGATATCCAGCACAGTGGCGG
CCGCTCGAGTCTAGAGGGCCCGCGGTTCGAAGGTAAGCCTATCCCTAACCCTCTCCTCGGTCTCGATTCT
ACGCGTACCGGTTAGTAATGAGTTTGGAATTAATTCTGTGGAATGTGTGTCAGTTAGGGTGTGGAAAGTC
CCCAGGCTCCCCAGGCAGGCAGAAGTATGCAAAGCATGCATCTCAATTAGTCAGCAACCAGGTGTGGAAA
GTCCCCAGGCTCCCCAGCAGGCAGAAGTATGCAAAGCATGCATCTCAATTAGTCAGCAACCATAGTCCCG
CCCCTAACTCCGCCCATCCCGCCCCTAACTCCGCCCAGTTCCGCCCATTCTCCGCCCCATGGCTGACTAA
TTTTTTTTATTTATGCAGAGGCCGAGGCCGCCTCTGCCTCTGAGCTATTCCAGAAGTAGTGAGGAGGCTT
TTTTGGAGGCCTAGGCTTTTGCAAAAAGCTCCCCCTGTTGACAATTAATCATCGGCATAGTATATCGGCA
TAGTATAATACGACAAGGTGAGGAACTAAACCATGGCCAAGTTGACCAGTGCCGTTCCGGTGCTCACCGC
GCGCGACGTCGCCGGAGCGGTCGAGTTCTGGACCGACCGGCTCGGGTTCTCCCGGGACTTCGTGGAGGAC
GACTTCGCCGGTGTGGTCCGGGACGACGTGACCCTGTTCATCAGCGCGGTCCAGGACCAGGTGGTGCCGG
ACAACACCCTGGCCTGGGTGTGGGTGCGCGGCCTGGACGAGCTGTACGCCGAGTGGTCGGAGGTCGTGTC
CACGAACTTCCGGGACGCCTCCGGGCCGGCCATGACCGAGATCGGCGAGCAGCCGTGGGGGCGGGAGTTC
GCCCTGCGCGACCCGGCCGGCAACTGCGTGCACTTCGTGGCCGAGGAGCAGGACTGACACGTGCTACGAG
ATTTAAATGGTACCTTTAAGACCAATGACTTACAAGGCAGCTGTAGATCTTAGCCACTTTTTAAAAGAAA
AGGGGGGACTGGAAGGGCTAATTCACTCCCAACGAAGACAAGATCTGCTTTTTGCTTGTACTGGGTCTCT
CTGGTTAGACCAGATCTGAGCCTGGGAGCTCTCTGGCTAACTAGGGAACCCACTGCTTAAGCCTCAATAA
AGCTTGCCTTGAGTGCTTCAAGTAGTGTGTGCCCGTCTGTTGTGTGACTCTGGTAACTAGAGATCCCTCA
GACCCTTTTAGTCAGTGTGGAAAATCTCTAGCAGTAGTAGTTCATGTCATCTTATTATTCAGTATTTATA
ACTTGCAAAGAAATGAATATCAGAGAGTGAGAGGAACTTGTTTATTGCAGCTTATAATGGTTACAAATAA
AGCAATAGCATCACAAATTTCACAAATAAAGCATTTTTTTCACTGCATTCTAGTTGTGGTTTGTCCAAAC
TCATCAATGTATCTTATCATGTCTGGCTCTAGCTATCCCGCCCCTAACTCCGCCCATCCCGCCCCTAACT
CCGCCCAGTTCCGCCCATTCTCCGCCCCATGGCTGACTAATTTTTTTTATTTATGCAGAGGCCGAGGCCG
CCTCGGCCTCTGAGCTATTCCAGAAGTAGTGAGGAGGCTTTTTTGGAGGCCTAGGGACGTACCCAATTCG
CCCTATAGTGAGTCGTATTACGCGCGCTCACTGGCCGTCGTTTTACAACGTCGTGACTGGGAAAACCCTG
GCGTTACCCAACTTAATCGCCTTGCAGCACATCCCCCTTTCGCCAGCTGGCGTAATAGCGAAGAGGCCCG
CACCGATCGCCCTTCCCAACAGTTGCGCAGCCTGAATGGCGAATGGG
[124 nt withheld, positions 5228-5351]
C
[91 nt withheld, positions 5353-5443]
A
[49 nt withheld, positions 5445-5493]
CCTTTGACGTTGGAGTCCACGTTCTTT
[37 nt withheld, positions 5521-5557]
ACCCTATCTCGGTCTATTCTTTTGATTTATAAGGGATTTTGCCGATTTCGGCCTATTGGTTAAAAAATGA
GCTGATTTAACAAAAATTTAACGCGAATTTTAACAAAATATTAACGCTTACAATTTAGGTGGCACTTTTC
GGGGAAATGTGCGCGGAACCCCTATTTGTTTATTTTTCTAAATACATTCAAATATGTATCCGCTCATGAG
ACAATAACCCTGATAAATGCTTCAATAATATTGAAAAAGGAAGAGTATGAGTATTCAACATTTCCGTGTC
GCCCTTATTCCCTTTTTTGCGGCATTTTGCCTTCCTGTTTTTGCTCACCCAGAAACGCTGGTGAAAGTAA
AAGATGCTGAAGATCAGTTGGGTGCACGAGTGGGTTACATCGAACTGGATCTCAACAGCGGTAAGATCCT
TGAGAGTTTTCGCCCCGAAGAACGTTTTCCAATGATGAGCACTTTTAAAGTTCTGCTATGTGGCGCGGTA
TTATCCCGTATTGACGCCGGGCAAGAGCAACTCGGTCGCCGCATACACTATTCTCAGAATGACTTGGTTG
AGTACTCACCAGTCACAGAAAAGCATCTTACGGATGGCATGACAGTAAGAGAATTATGCAGTGCTGCCAT
AACCATGAGTGATAACACTGCGGCCAACTTACTTCTGACAACGATCGGAGGACCGAAGGAGCTAACCGCT
TTTTTGCACAACATGGGGGATCATGTAACTCGCCTTGATCGTTGGGAACCGGAGCTGAATGAAGCCATAC
CAAACGACGAGCGTGACACCACGATGCCTGTAGCAATGGCAACAACGTTGCGCAAACTATTAACTGGCGA
ACTACTTACTCTAGCTTCCCGGCAACAATTAATAGACTGGATGGAGGCGGATAAAGTTGCAGGACCACTT
CTGCGCTCGGCCCTTCCGGCTGGCTGGTTTATTGCTGATAAATCTGGAGCCGGTGAGCGTGGGTCTCGCG
GTATCATTGCAGCACTGGGGCCAGATGGTAAGCCCTCCCGTATCGTAGTTATCTACACGACGGGGAGTCA
GGCAACTATGGATGAACGAAATAGACAGATCGCTGAGATAGGTGCCTCACTGATTAAGCATTGGTAACTG
TCAGACCAAGTTTACTCATATATACTTTAGATTGATTTAAAACTTCATTTTTAATTTAAAAGGATCTAGG
TGAAGATCCTTTTTGATAATCTCATGACCAAAATCCCTTAACGTGAGTTTTCGTTCCACTGAGCGTCAGA
CCCCGTAGAAAAGATCAAAGGATCTTCTTGAGATCCTTTTTTTCTGCGCGTAATCTGCTGCTTGCAAACA
AAAAAACCACCGCTACCAGCGGTGGTTTGTTTGCCGGATCAAGAGCTACCAACTCTTTTTCCGAAGGTAA
CTGGCTTCAGCAGAGCGCAGATACCAAATACTGTTCTTCTAGTGTAGCCGTAGTTAGGCCACCACTTCAA
GAACTCTGTAGCACCGCCTACATACCTCGCTCTGCTAATCCTGTTACCAGTGGCTGCTGCCAGTGGCGAT
AAGTCGTGTCTTACCGGGTTGGACTCAAGACGATAGTTACCGGATAAGGCGCAGCGGTCGGGCTGAACGG
GGGGTTCGTGCACACAGCCCAGCTTGGAGCGAACGACCTACACCGAACTGAGATACCTACAGCGTGAGCT
ATGAGAAAGCGCCACGCTTCCCGAAGGGAGAAAGGCGGACAGGTATCCGGTAAGCGGCAGGGTCGGAACA
GGAGAGCGCACGAGGGAGCTTCCAGGGGGAAACGCCTGGTATCTTTATAGTCCTGTCGGGTTTCGCCACC
TCTGACTTGAGCGTCGATTTTTGTGATGCTCGTCAGGGGGGCGGAGCCTATGGAAAAACGCCAGCAACGC
GGCCTTTTTACGGTTCCTGGCCTTTTGCTGGCCTTTTGCTCACATGTTCTTTCCTGCGTTATCCCCTGAT
TCTGTGGATAACCGTATTACCGCCTTTGAGTGAGCTGATACCGCTCGCCGCAGCCGAACGACCGAGCGCA
GCGAGTCAGTGAGCGAGGAAGCGGAAGAGCGCCCAATACGCAAACCGCCTCTCCCCGCGCGTTGGCCGAT
TCATTAATGCAGCTGGCACGACAGGTTTCCCGACTGGAAAGCGGGCAGTGAGCGCAACGCAATTAATGTG
AGTTAGCTCACTCATTAGGCACCCCAGGCTTTACACTTTATGCTTCCGGCTCGTATGTTGTGTGGAATTG
TGAGCGGATAACAATTTCACACAGGAAACAGCTATGACCATGATTACGCCAAGCGCGCAATTAACCCTCA
CTAAAGGGAACAAAAGCTGGAGCTGCAAGCTT
Features (pLannotate 1.2.2; 30 found; start..end, strand, type, name):
      3..229     +  promoter       RSV promoter: Rous sarcoma virus enhancer/promoter
    230..410     +  LTR            5' LTR (truncated): truncated 5' long terminal repeat (LTR) from HIV-1
    457..582     +  misc_feature   HIV-1 Ψ: packaging signal of human immunodeficiency virus type 1
    566..929     +  CDS            HIV-1 gag (fragment): gag protein from human immunodeficiency virus 1; gag
   1075..1308    +  misc_feature   RRE: The Rev response element (RRE) of HIV-1 allows for Rev-dependent mRNA export from the nucleus to the cytoplasm.
   1685..1785    +  CDS            Rev (fragment): human immunodeficiency virus 1 (HIV-1) Rev protein; rev; enhances nuclear export of unspliced and incompletely spliced viral mRNAs
   1786..1806    -  misc_feature   MCS (fragment): pBluescript multiple cloning site
   1816..2119    +  enhancer       CMV enhancer: human cytomegalovirus immediate early enhancer
   2120..2323    +  promoter       CMV promoter: human cytomegalovirus (CMV) immediate early promoter
   2440..2464    +  protein_bind   attB1: mutant version of attB; recombination site for the Gateway® BP reaction BP Clonase™
   3385..3409    -  protein_bind   attB2: mutant version of attB; recombination site for the Gateway® BP reaction BP Clonase™
   3462..3503    +  CDS            V5 tag: epitope tag from simian virus 5
   3545..3875    +  promoter       SV40 promoter: SV40 enhancer and early promoter
   3887..3934    +  promoter       EM7 promoter: synthetic bacterial promoter&nbsp
   3953..4327    +  CDS            BleoR: antibiotic-binding protein; Sh ble from Streptoalloteichus hindustanus; confers resistance to bleomycin, phleomycin, and Zeocin™
   4350..4418    +  CDS            nef (fragment): NEF_HV1Z2 - Experimental evidence at protein level: Swiss-Prot protein existence level 1. Extracellular Nef protein targets CD4(+) T-lymphocytes for apoptosis by interacting with CXCR4 surface receptors. From Human immunodeficiency virus type 1 group M subtype D (isolate Z2/CDC-Z34) (HIV-1).
   4420..4653    +  LTR            3' LTR (ΔU3): self-inactivating 3' long terminal repeat (LTR) from HIV-1
   4725..4846    +  polyA_signal   SV40 poly(A) signal: SV40 polyadenylation signal
   4886..5021    +  rep_origin     SV40 ori: SV40 origin of replication
   5042..5060    -  promoter       T7 promoter: promoter for bacteriophage T7 RNA polymerase
   5068..5223    +  CDS            lacZα (fragment): LacZα fragment of β-galactosidase; lacZ fragment
   5228..5656    +  rep_origin     f1 ori (sequence partly withheld): f1 bacteriophage origin of replication; arrow indicates direction of (+) strand synthesis
   5709..5813    +  promoter       AmpR promoter: bla
   5814..6674    +  CDS            AmpR: β-lactamase; bla; confers resistance to ampicillin, carbenicillin, and related antibiotics
   6845..7433    +  rep_origin     ori: high-copy-number ColE1/pMB1/pBR322/pUC origin of replication
   7616..7708    +  CDS            lacI (fragment): lac repressor; lacI; The lac repressor binds to the lac operator to inhibit transcription in E. coli. This inhibition can be relieved by adding lactose or isopropyl-β-D-thiogalactopyranoside (IPTG).
   7721..7742    +  protein_bind   CAP binding site: CAP binding activates transcription in the presence of cAMP. E. coli catabolite activator protein
   7757..7787    +  promoter       lac promoter: promoter for the E. coli lac operon
   7795..7811    +  protein_bind   lac operator: The lac repressor binds to the lac operator to inhibit transcription in E. coli. This inhibition can be relieved by adding lactose or isopropyl-β-D-thiogalactopyranoside (IPTG). lac repressor encoded by lacI
   7856..7874    +  promoter       T3 promoter: promoter for bacteriophage T3 RNA polymerase
