[The description below was written by a language model from this plasmid's Addgene catalogue record and pLannotate feature annotations shown in this document.]
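Description:
pLV CMV-TERRA is a lentiviral expression plasmid built on the Invitrogen pLenti4/V5-DEST backbone and designed to overexpress telomeric repeat-containing RNA (TERRA) in mammalian cells. The viral portion has the layout of a self-inactivating HIV-1 transfer vector. An RSV promoter drives a truncated 5' LTR, followed by the Ψ packaging signal with a gag fragment and the Rev response element for Rev-dependent export of the genomic RNA. At the far end are a ΔU3 3' LTR and an SV40 polyadenylation signal. In bacteria the plasmid replicates from a high-copy ColE1/pUC-type origin and is selected with ampicillin. An f1 origin and an SV40 origin are also annotated.

The payload, recorded as "TERRA polyA" (human, 868 bp), was moved from a pENTR clone by Gateway recombination and sits between attB1 and attB2, downstream of the CMV enhancer/promoter. It contains roughly 130 telomeric hexanucleotide repeats, a mix of canonical and variant repeat units. The feature table does not annotate the insert itself. The backbone's V5 tag lies after attB2, but the insert yields a noncoding transcript with its own poly(A) element, so the tag is unlikely to be functionally relevant. Downstream, an SV40 promoter/EM7 promoter pair drives BleoR, which allows Zeocin selection of transduced cells.

The associated study concerns telomere transcripts targeting telomerase in human cancer cells, consistent with use for ectopic TERRA expression. The depositor cautions that the repeat tract is prone to recombination. Repository sequencing also resolved only about 670 bp of the roughly 800 bp repeat region and showed additional variant repeats, so insert length may differ between clones.
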