Addgene plasmid #111375: pLV CMV-TERRA
Purpose: TERRA expression contains approximately 130 telomere hexanucleotide repeats of TTAGGG and TTGGGG variant sequences
Depositing lab: Klaus Holzmann. Depositing organization: Medical University of Vienna. Publication: Telomere Transcripts Target Telomerase in Human Cancer Cells. Kreilmeier T, Mejri D, Hauck M, Kleiter M, Holzmann K. Genes (Basel). 2016 Aug 16;7(8). pii: genes7080046. doi: 10.3390/genes7080046. PubMed 27537914.
Backbone
  Vector backbone: pLenti4/V5-DEST
  Backbone manufacturer: Invitrogen
  Modifications to backbone: The inserted fragments of the pENTR plasmids were transferred by Gateway recombination cloning technique (Invitrogen) to lentiviral (pLenti6/BLOCK-iT-DEST and pLenti4/V5-DEST) expression vectors.
  Vector type: Lentiviral
Growth in bacteria
  Bacterial resistance: Ampicillin, 100 μg/mL
  Growth temperature: 37°C
  Growth strain: NEB Stable
  Copy number: Unknown
Gene/Insert
  Gene/Insert name: TERRA polyA
  Species: H. sapiens (human)
  Insert size (bp): 868
  Promoter: CMV
  Cloning method: Gateway Cloning
  Sequencing primers: 5′ unknown
Terms and licenses: Academic/Nonprofit Terms; Industry Terms: Not Available to Industry
Depositor comments: Please see the Addgene Partial NGS Result for the verified backbone. Please note this result contains only a part (around 670 bps) of the 800 bps telomere sequence repeats, with further variant repeats not seen by Sanger sequencing by the Depositor. This plasmid may be prone to recombination due to the telomere hexanucleotide repeats, and therefore screening multiple colonies for the correct insert length is recommended before proceeding with downstream work
How to cite: pLV CMV-TERRA was a gift from Klaus Holzmann (Addgene plasmid # 111375 ; http://n2t.net/addgene:111375 ; RRID:Addgene_111375)
