>Addgene plasmid #111375 | pLV CMV-TERRA | addgene partial sequence | sequence record 220124 | Addgene Partial NGS Result
AATGTAGTCTTATGCAATACTCTTGTAGTCTTGCAACATGGTAACGATGAGTTAGCAACATGCCTTACAA
GGAGAGAAAAAGCACCGTGCATGCCGATTGGTGGAAGTAAGGTGGTACGATCGTGCCTTATTAGGAAGGC
AACAGACGGGTCTGACATGGATTGGACGAACCACTGAATTGCCGCATTGCAGAGATATTGTATTTAAGTG
CCTAGCTCGATACATAAACGGGTCTCTCTGGTTAGACCAGATCTGAGCCTGGGAGCTCTCTGGCTAACTA
GGGAACCCACTGCTTAAGCCTCAATAAAGCTTGCCTTGAGTGCTTCAAGTAGTGTGTGCCCGTCTGTTGT
GTGACTCTGGTAACTAGAGATCCCTCAGACCCTTTTAGTCAGTGTGGAAAATCTCTAGCAGTGGCGCCCG
AACAGGGACTTGAAAGCGAAAGGGAAACCAGAGGAGCTCTCTCGACGCAGGACTCGGCTTGCTGAAGCGC
GCACGGCAAGAGGCGAGGGGCGGCGACTGGTGAGTACGCCAAAAATTTTGACTAGCGGAGGCTAGAAGGA
GAGAGATGGGTGCGAGAGCGTCAGTATTAAGCGGGGGAGAATTAGATCGCGATGGGAAAAAATTCGGTTA
AGGCCAGGGGGAAAGAAAAAATATAAATTAAAACATATAGTATGGGCAAGCAGGGAGCTAGAACGATTCG
CAGTTAATCCTGGCCTGTTAGAAACATCAGAAGGCTGTAGACAAATACTGGGACAGCTACAACCATCCCT
TCAGACAGGATCAGAAGAACTTAGATCATTATATAATACAGTAGCAACCCTCTATTGTGTGCATCAAAGG
ATAGAGATAAAAGACACCAAGGAAGCTTTAGACAAGATAGAGGAAGAGCAAAACAAAAGTAAGACCACCG
CACAGCAAGCGGCCGCTGATCTTCAGACCTGGAGGAGGAGATATGAGGGACAATTGGAGAAGTGAATTAT
ATAAATATAAAGTAGTAAAAATTGAACCATTAGGAGTAGCACCCACCAAGGCAAAGAGAAGAGTGGTGCA
GAGAGAAAAAAGAGCAGTGGGAATAGGAGCTTTGTTCCTTGGGTTCTTGGGAGCAGCAGGAAGCACTATG
GGCGCAGCGTCAATGACGCTGACGGTACAGGCCAGACAATTATTGTCTGGTATAGTGCAGCAGCAGAACA
ATTTGCTGAGGGCTATTGAGGCGCAACAGCATCTGTTGCAACTCACAGTCTGGGGCATCAAGCAGCTCCA
GGCAAGAATCCTGGCTGTGGAAAGATACCTAAAGGATCAACAGCTCCTGGGGATTTGGGGTTGCTCTGGA
AAACTCATTTGCACCACTGCTGTGCCTTGGAATGCTAGTTGGAGTAATAAATCTCTGGAACAGATTTGGA
ATCACACGACCTGGATGGAGTGGGACAGAGAAATTAACAATTACACAAGCTTAATACACTCCTTAATTGA
AGAATCGCAAAACCAGCAAGAAAAGAATGAACAAGAATTATTGGAATTAGATAAATGGGCAAGTTTGTGG
AATTGGTTTAACATAACAAATTGGCTGTGGTATATAAAATTATTCATAATGATAGTAGGAGGCTTGGTAG
GTTTAAGAATAGTTTTTGCTGTACTTTCTATAGTGAATAGAGTTAGGCAGGGATATTCACCATTATCGTT
TCAGACCCACCTCCCAACCCCGAGGGGACCCGACAGGCCCGAAGGAATAGAAGAAGAAGGTGGAGAGAGA
GACAGAGACAGATCCATTCGATTAGTGAACGGATCTCGACGGTATCGATAAGCTTGGGAGTTCCGCTTAC
ATAACTTACGGTAAATGGCCCGCCTGGCTGACCGCCCAACGACCCCCGCCCATTGACGTCAATAATGACG
TATGTTCCCATAGTAACGCCAATAGGGACTTTCCATTGACGTCAATGGGTGGAGTATTTACGGTAAACTG
CCCACTTGGCAGTACATCAAGTGTATCATATGCCAAGTACGCCCCCTATTGACGTCAATGACGGTAAATG
GCCCGCCTGGCATTATGCCCAGTACATGACCTTATGGGACTTTCCTACTTGGCAGTACATCTACGTATTA
GTCATCGCTATTACCATGGTGATGCGGTTTTGGCAGTACATCAATGGGCGTGGATAGCGGTTTGACTCAC
GGGGATTTCCAAGTCTCCACCCCATTGACGTCAATGGGAGTTTGTTTTGGCACCAAAATCAACGGGACTT
TCCAAAATGTCGTAACAACTCCGCCCCATTGACGCAAATGGGCGGTAGGCGTGTACGGTGGGAGGTCTAT
ATAAGCAGAGCTCTCCCTATCAGTGATAGAGATCTCCCTATCAGTGATAGAGATCGTCGACTAGTCCAGT
GTGGTGGAATTCTGCAGATATCAACAAGTTTGTACAAAAAAGCAGGCTTTAAAGGAACCAATTCAGTCGA
TCGACTGGACGAATTCCGCGGAATTCCGGTTGGGGTTGGGGTTGGGGTTGGGGTTGGGGTTAGGGTTGGG
GTTAGGGTTAGGGTTAGGGTTAGGGTTAGGGTTGGGGTTAGGGTTAGGGTTAGGGTTAGGGTTAGGGTTA
GGGTTGGGGTTGGGGTTAGGGTTGGGGTTAGGGTTAGGGTTAGGGTTAGGGTTAGGGTTAGGGTTAGGGT
TAGGGTTAGGGTTAGGGTTAGGGTTAGGGTTAGGGTTAGGGTTAGGGTTAGGGTTGGGGATAGGGTTCGG
GTTAGGGTGAGGGATAGGGCAGGGGTCAGGGTTGGGGTACGGGACAGGGCAAGGGTGTGGGTATGCGAGA
TGGGGTTGGGGTTGGGGTTAGGGTTTGGGTTGGGGGTTGGGTTGGGGTTAGGGTTGGGGTTGGGGTTAGG
GTTGGGGTGGGGGTTGGGGTTGGGGTTGGGGTTGGGGTGTGTTGTGTGGTTGGGTTGGGTGTGGTGGTGG
GGTTTTGGTTGTGGTGGGGGTGTGGGTGTGGGTGTGGGGGGGTGTTGGGGTGTGGGTTGGGGTTGGGGTT
GGGGTTGGGGTTGGGGTTGGGGTTGGGGTTGGGGTTGGGGTTGGGGTTAGGGTTAGGGTTAGGGTTAGGG
TTAGGGTTAGGGTTAGGGTTAGGGTTAGGGTTAGGGTTAGGGTTAGGGTTAGGGTTAGGGTTAGGGTTAG
GGTTCGGAATTCATCGATGATATCAGATCGACAATTCCACTTTTTTTAATTCTCGAGATATCTAGACCCA
GCTTTCTTGTACAAAGTGGTTGATATCCAGCACAGTGGCGGCCGCTCGAGTCTAGAGGGCCCGCGGTTCG
AAGGTAAGCCTATCCCTAACCCTCTCCTCGGTCTCGATTCTACGCGTACCGGTTAGTAATGAGTTTGGAA
TTAATTCTGTGGAATGTGTGTCAGTTAGGGTGTGGAAAGTCCCCAGGCTCCCCAGCAGGCAGAAGTATGC
AAAGCATGCATCTCAATTAGTCAGCAACCAGGTGTGGAAAGTCCCCAGGCTCCCCAGCAGGCAGAAGTAT
GCAAAGCATGCATCTCAATTAGTCAGCAACCATAGTCCCGCCCCTAACTCCGCCCATCCCGCCCCTAACT
CCGCCCAGTTCCGCCCATTCTCCGCCCCATGGCTGACTAATTTTTTTTATTTATGCAGAGGCCGAGGCCG
CCTCTGCCTCTGAGCTATTCCAGAAGTAGTGAGGAGGCTTTTTTGGAGGCCTAGGCTTTTGCAAAAAGCT
CCCCCTGTTGACAATTAATCATCGGCATAGTATATCGGCATAGTATAATACGACAAGGTGAGGAACTAAA
CCATGGCCAAGTTGACCAGTGCCGTTCCGGTGCTCACCGCGCGCGACGTCGCCGGAGCGGTCGAGTTCTG
GACCGACCGGCTCGGGTTCTCCCGGGACTTCGTGGAGGACGACTTCGCCGGTGTGGTCCGGGACGACGTG
ACCCTGTTCATCAGCGCGGTCCAGGACCAGGTGGTGCCGGACAACACCCTGGCCTGGGTGTGGGTGCGCG
GCCTGGACGAGCTGTACGCCGAGTGGTCGGAGGTCGTGTCCACGAACTTCCGGGACGCCTCCGGGCCGGC
CATGACCGAGATCGGCGAGCAGCCGTGGGGGCGGGAGTTCGCCCTGCGCGACCCGGCCGGCAACTGCGTG
CACTTCGTGGCCGAGGAGCAGGACTGACACGTGCTACGAGATTTAAATGGTACCTTTAAGACCAATGACT
TACAAGGCAGCTGTAGATCTTAGCCACTTTTTAAAAGAAAAGGGGGGACTGGAAGGGCTAATTCACTCCC
AACGAAGACAAGATCTGCTTTTTGCTTGTACTGGGTCTCTCTGGTTAGACCAGATCTGAGCCTGGGAGCT
CTCTGGCTAACTAGGGAACCCACTGCTTAAGCCTCAATAAAGCTTGCCTTGAGTGCTTCAAGTAGTGTGT
GCCCGTCTGTTGTGTGACTCTGGTAACTAGAGATCCCTCAGACCCTTTTAGTCAGTGTGGAAAATCTCTA
GCAGTAGTAGTTCATGTCATCTTATTATTCAGTATTTATAACTTGCAAAGAAATGAATATCAGAGAGTGA
GAGGAACTTGTTTATTGCAGCTTATAATGGTTACAAATAAAGCAATAGCATCACAAATTTCACAAATAAA
GCATTTTTTTCACTGCATTCTAGTTGTGGTTTGTCCAAACTCATCAATGTATCTTATCATGTCTGGCTCT
AGCTATCCCGCCCCTAACTCCGCCCATCCCGCCCCTAACTCCGCCCAGTTCCGCCCATTCTCCGCCCCAT
GGCTGACTAATTTTTTTTATTTATGCAGAGGCCGAGGCCGCCTCGGCCTCTGAGCTATTCCAGAAGTAGT
GAGGAGGCTTTTTTGGAGGCCTAGGGACGTACCCAATTCGCCCTATAGTGAGTCGTATTACGCGCGCTCA
CTGGCCGTCGTTTTACAACGTCGTGACTGGGAAAACCCTGGCGTTACCCAACTTAATCGCCTTGCAGCAC
ATCCCCCTTTCGCCAGCTGGCGTAATAGCGAAGAGGCCCGCACCGATCGCCCTTCCCAACAGTTGCGCAG
CCTGAATGGCGAATGGG
[124 nt withheld, positions 5058-5181]
C
[91 nt withheld, positions 5183-5273]
A
[49 nt withheld, positions 5275-5323]
CCTTTGACGTTGGAGTCCACGTTCTTT
[37 nt withheld, positions 5351-5387]
ACCCTATCTCGGTCTATTCTTTTGATTTATAAGGGATTTTGCCGATTTCGGCCTATTGGTTAAAAAATGA
GCTGATTTAACAAAAATTTAACGCGAATTTTAACAAAATATTAACGCTTACAATTTAGGTGGCACTTTTC
GGGGAAATGTGCGCGGAACCCCTATTTGTTTATTTTTCTAAATACATTCAAATATGTATCCGCTCATGAG
ACAATAACCCTGATAAATGCTTCAATAATATTGAAAAAGGAAGAGTATGAGTATTCAACATTTCCGTGTC
GCCCTTATTCCCTTTTTTGCGGCATTTTGCCTTCCTGTTTTTGCTCACCCAGAAACGCTGGTGAAAGTAA
AAGATGCTGAAGATCAGTTGGGTGCACGAGTGGGTTACATCGAACTGGATCTCAACAGCGGTAAGATCCT
TGAGAGTTTTCGCCCCGAAGAACGTTTTCCAATGATGAGCACTTTTAAAGTTCTGCTATGTGGCGCGGTA
TTATCCCGTATTGACGCCGGGCAAGAGCAACTCGGTCGCCGCATACACTATTCTCAGAATGACTTGGTTG
AGTACTCACCAGTCACAGAAAAGCATCTTACGGATGGCATGACAGTAAGAGAATTATGCAGTGCTGCCAT
AACCATGAGTGATAACACTGCGGCCAACTTACTTCTGACAACGATCGGAGGACCGAAGGAGCTAACCGCT
TTTTTGCACAACATGGGGGATCATGTAACTCGCCTTGATCGTTGGGAACCGGAGCTGAATGAAGCCATAC
CAAACGACGAGCGTGACACCACGATGCCTGTAGCAATGGCAACAACGTTGCGCAAACTATTAACTGGCGA
ACTACTTACTCTAGCTTCCCGGCAACAATTAATAGACTGGATGGAGGCGGATAAAGTTGCAGGACCACTT
CTGCGCTCGGCCCTTCCGGCTGGCTGGTTTATTGCTGATAAATCTGGAGCCGGTGAGCGTGGGTCTCGCG
GTATCATTGCAGCACTGGGGCCAGATGGTAAGCCCTCCCGTATCGTAGTTATCTACACGACGGGGAGTCA
GGCAACTATGGATGAACGAAATAGACAGATCGCTGAGATAGGTGCCTCACTGATTAAGCATTGGTAACTG
TCAGACCAAGTTTACTCATATATACTTTAGATTGATTTAAAACTTCATTTTTAATTTAAAAGGATCTAGG
TGAAGATCCTTTTTGATAATCTCATGACCAAAATCCCTTAACGTGAGTTTTCGTTCCACTGAGCGTCAGA
CCCCGTAGAAAAGATCAAAGGATCTTCTTGAGATCCTTTTTTTCTGCGCGTAATCTGCTGCTTGCAAACA
AAAAAACCACCGCTACCAGCGGTGGTTTGTTTGCCGGATCAAGAGCTACCAACTCTTTTTCCGAAGGTAA
CTGGCTTCAGCAGAGCGCAGATACCAAATACTGTTCTTCTAGTGTAGCCGTAGTTAGGCCACCACTTCAA
GAACTCTGTAGCACCGCCTACATACCTCGCTCTGCTAATCCTGTTACCAGTGGCTGCTGCCAGTGGCGAT
AAGTCGTGTCTTACCGGGTTGGACTCAAGACGATAGTTACCGGATAAGGCGCAGCGGTCGGGCTGAACGG
GGGGTTCGTGCACACAGCCCAGCTTGGAGCGAACGACCTACACCGAACTGAGATACCTACAGCGTGAGCT
ATGAGAAAGCGCCACGCTTCCCGAAGGGAGAAAGGCGGACAGGTATCCGGTAAGCGGCAGGGTCGGAACA
GGAGAGCGCACGAGGGAGCTTCCAGGGGGAAACGCCTGGTATCTTTATAGTCCTGTCGGGTTTCGCCACC
TCTGACTTGAGCGTCGATTTTTGTGATGCTCGTCAGGGGGGCGGAGCCTATGGAAAAACGCCAGCAACGC
GGCCTTTTTACGGTTCCTGGCCTTTTGCTGGCCTTTTGCTCACATGTTCTTTCCTGCGTTATCCCCTGAT
TCTGTGGATAACCGTATTACCGCCTTTGAGTGAGCTGATACCGCTCGCCGCAGCCGAACGACCGAGCGCA
GCGAGTCAGTGAGCGAGGAAGCGGAAGAGCGCCCAATACGCAAACCGCCTCTCCCCGCGCGTTGGCCGAT
TCATTAATGCAGCTGGCACGACAGGTTTCCCGACTGGAAAGCGGGCAGTGAGCGCAACGCAATTAATGTG
AGTTAGCTCACTCATTAGGCACCCCAGGCTTTACACTTTATGCTTCCGGCTCGTATGTTGTGTGGAATTG
TGAGCGGATAACAATTTCACACAGGAAACAGCTATGACCATGATTACGCCAAGCGCGCAATTAACCCTCA
CTAAAGGGAACAAAAGCTGGAGCTGCAAGCTT
